Addgene plasmid #138496: ABE8e(TadA-8e K20A R21A)
Purpose: A-to-G base editor
Depositing lab: David Liu. Depositing organization: Broad Institute. Publication: Phage-assisted evolution of an adenine base editor with improved Cas domain compatibility and activity. Richter MF, Zhao KT, Eton E, Lapinaite A, Newby GA, Thuronyi BW, Wilson C, Koblan LW, Zeng J, Bauer DE, Doudna JA, Liu DR. Nat Biotechnol. 2020 Jul;38(7):883-891. doi: 10.1038/s41587-020-0453-z. Epub 2020 Mar 16. PubMed 32433547.
Backbone
  Vector backbone: pCMV with a BR322 origin
  Vector type: Mammalian Expression
Growth in bacteria
  Bacterial resistance: Ampicillin, 100 μg/mL
  Growth temperature: 37°C
  Growth strain: DH5alpha
  Copy number: Unknown
Gene/Insert
  Gene/Insert name: ecTadA(8e K20A R21A)-nSpCas9
  Species: Other
  Mutation: TadA-8e K20A R21A
  Cloning method: Unknown
Terms and licenses: Academic/Nonprofit Terms; Industry Terms: Not Available to Industry
How to cite: ABE8e(TadA-8e K20A R21A) was a gift from David Liu (Addgene plasmid # 138496 ; http://n2t.net/addgene:138496 ; RRID:Addgene_138496)
