[The description below was written by a language model from this plasmid's Addgene catalogue record and pLannotate feature annotations shown in this document.]
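Description:
ABE8e(TadA-8e K20A R21A) is a mammalian expression plasmid of about 8.2 kb encoding a variant adenine base editor, which converts A•T base pairs to G•C. It is built on a pCMV backbone and propagated in E. coli through a ColE1/pBR322-type origin, with selection by the ampicillin resistance gene (β-lactamase under its own promoter). The annotation also picks up backbone remnants: a lac promoter/operator with CAP site, short fragments of lacI, an SV40 promoter and a multiple cloning site, and a piece of the pBR322 bom region. None of these appears to belong to the expression cassette.

The payload is a single open reading frame driven by the human CMV immediate-early enhancer and promoter and terminated by the bovine growth hormone polyadenylation signal. A T7 promoter between the CMV promoter and the coding region could support in vitro transcription. The fusion begins with an evolved E. coli TadA deaminase domain (TadA-8e), here carrying the additional K20A and R21A substitutions. It is followed after a gap, presumably a linker, by Streptococcus pyogenes Cas9. The annotation tool splits Cas9 into an N-terminal portion carrying D10A and a C-terminal portion, consistent with the nickase (nSpCas9) named in the catalogue entry. In such editors, a separately supplied guide RNA directs the nickase to a target site, where the deaminase converts adenosine to inosine on the exposed single strand and nicking of the opposite strand favours repair toward a G•C outcome. No guide RNA cassette or mammalian selection marker is annotated. The record does not state why the K20A R21A mutations were introduced, so their effect relative to the parental ABE8e cannot be inferred from it.
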