Features (pLannotate 1.2.2; 17 found; start..end, strand, type, name):
    132..335     +  promoter       CMV promoter: human cytomegalovirus (CMV) immediate early promoter
    377..395     +  promoter       T7 promoter: promoter for bacteriophage T7 RNA polymerase
    466..957     +  CDS            tadA: TADA_ECOLI - Also known as yfhC. Experimental evidence at protein level: Swiss-Prot protein existence level 1. Catalyzes the deamination of adenosine to inosine at the wobble position 34 of tRNA(Arg2). Essential for cell viability. From Escherichia coli (strain K12).
   1060..2661    +  CDS            dCas9(N): N-terminal portion of catalytically inactive Streptococcus pyogenes dCas9 carrying the D10A mutation (Zetsche et al., 2015)
   2662..5156    +  CDS            Cas9(C) (fragment): C-terminal portion of Streptococcus pyogenes Cas9 (Zetsche et al., 2015)
   5278..5502    +  polyA_signal   bGH poly(A) signal: bovine growth hormone polyadenylation signal
   5506..5527    +  promoter       SV40 promoter (fragment): SV40 enhancer and early promoter
   5532..5548    +  misc_feature   MCS (fragment): pBluescript multiple cloning site
   5597..5613    -  protein_bind   lac operator: The lac repressor binds to the lac operator to inhibit transcription in E. coli. This inhibition can be relieved by adding lactose or isopropyl-β-D-thiogalactopyranoside (IPTG). lac repressor encoded by lacI
   5621..5651    -  promoter       lac promoter: promoter for the E. coli lac operon
   5666..5687    -  protein_bind   CAP binding site: CAP binding activates transcription in the presence of cAMP. E. coli catabolite activator protein
   5700..5792    -  CDS            lacI (fragment): lac repressor; lacI; The lac repressor binds to the lac operator to inhibit transcription in E. coli. This inhibition can be relieved by adding lactose or isopropyl-β-D-thiogalactopyranoside (IPTG).
   5975..6563    -  rep_origin     ori: high-copy-number ColE1/pMB1/pBR322/pUC origin of replication
   6734..7594    -  CDS            AmpR: β-lactamase; bla; confers resistance to ampicillin, carbenicillin, and related antibiotics
   7595..7699    -  promoter       AmpR promoter: bla
   7770..7814    -  misc_feature   bom (fragment): basis of mobility region from pBR322
   8045..131     +  enhancer       CMV enhancer (across the origin): human cytomegalovirus immediate early enhancer
>Addgene plasmid #138496 | ABE8e(TadA-8e K20A R21A) | addgene full sequence | sequence record 272911 | Addgene NGS Result
ATATGCCAAGTACGCCCCCTATTGACGTCAATGACGGTAAATGGCCCGCCTGGCATTATGCCCAGTACAT
GACCTTATGGGACTTTCCTACTTGGCAGTACATCTACGTATTAGTCATCGCTATTACCATGGTGATGCGG
TTTTGGCAGTACATCAATGGGCGTGGATAGCGGTTTGACTCACGGGGATTTCCAAGTCTCCACCCCATTG
ACGTCAATGGGAGTTTGTTTTGGCACCAAAATCAACGGGACTTTCCAAAATGTCGTAACAACTCCGCCCC
ATTGACGCAAATGGGCGGTAGGCGTGTACGGTGGGAGGTCTATATAAGCAGAGCTGGTTTAGTGAACCGT
CAGATCCGCTAGAGATCCGCGGCCGCTAATACGACTCACTATAGGGAGAGCCGCCACCATGAAACGGACA
GCCGACGGAAGCGAGTTCGAGTCACCAAAGAAGAAGCGGAAAGTCTCTGAGGTGGAGTTTTCCCACGAGT
ACTGGATGAGACATGCCCTGACCCTGGCAGCAGCTGCTCGGGATGAGAGGGAGGTGCCTGTGGGAGCCGT
GCTGGTGCTGAACAATAGAGTGATCGGCGAGGGCTGGAACAGAGCCATCGGCCTGCACGACCCAACAGCC
CATGCCGAAATTATGGCCCTGAGACAGGGCGGCCTGGTCATGCAGAACTACAGACTGATTGACGCCACCC
TGTACGTGACATTCGAGCCTTGCGTGATGTGCGCCGGCGCCATGATCCACTCTAGGATCGGCCGCGTGGT
GTTTGGCGTGAGGAACTCAAAAAGAGGCGCCGCAGGCTCCCTGATGAACGTGCTGAACTACCCCGGCATG
AATCACCGCGTCGAAATTACCGAGGGAATCCTGGCAGATGAATGTGCCGCCCTGCTGTGCGATTTCTATC
GGATGCCTAGACAGGTGTTCAATGCTCAGAAGAAGGCCCAGAGCTCCATCAACTCCGGAGGATCTAGCGG
AGGCTCCTCTGGCTCTGAGACACCTGGCACAAGCGAGAGCGCAACACCTGAAAGCAGCGGGGGCAGCAGC
GGGGGGTCAGACAAGAAGTACAGCATCGGCCTGGCCATCGGCACCAACTCTGTGGGCTGGGCCGTGATCA
CCGACGAGTACAAGGTGCCCAGCAAGAAATTCAAGGTGCTGGGCAACACCGACCGGCACAGCATCAAGAA
GAACCTGATCGGAGCCCTGCTGTTCGACAGCGGCGAAACAGCCGAGGCCACCCGGCTGAAGAGAACCGCC
AGAAGAAGATACACCAGACGGAAGAACCGGATCTGCTATCTGCAAGAGATCTTCAGCAACGAGATGGCCA
AGGTGGACGACAGCTTCTTCCACAGACTGGAAGAGTCCTTCCTGGTGGAAGAGGATAAGAAGCACGAGCG
GCACCCCATCTTCGGCAACATCGTGGACGAGGTGGCCTACCACGAGAAGTACCCCACCATCTACCACCTG
AGAAAGAAACTGGTGGACAGCACCGACAAGGCCGACCTGCGGCTGATCTATCTGGCCCTGGCCCACATGA
TCAAGTTCCGGGGCCACTTCCTGATCGAGGGCGACCTGAACCCCGACAACAGCGACGTGGACAAGCTGTT
CATCCAGCTGGTGCAGACCTACAACCAGCTGTTCGAGGAAAACCCCATCAACGCCAGCGGCGTGGACGCC
AAGGCCATCCTGTCTGCCAGACTGAGCAAGAGCAGACGGCTGGAAAATCTGATCGCCCAGCTGCCCGGCG
AGAAGAAGAATGGCCTGTTCGGAAACCTGATTGCCCTGAGCCTGGGCCTGACCCCCAACTTCAAGAGCAA
CTTCGACCTGGCCGAGGATGCCAAACTGCAGCTGAGCAAGGACACCTACGACGACGACCTGGACAACCTG
CTGGCCCAGATCGGCGACCAGTACGCCGACCTGTTTCTGGCCGCCAAGAACCTGTCCGACGCCATCCTGC
TGAGCGACATCCTGAGAGTGAACACCGAGATCACCAAGGCCCCCCTGAGCGCCTCTATGATCAAGAGATA
CGACGAGCACCACCAGGACCTGACCCTGCTGAAAGCTCTCGTGCGGCAGCAGCTGCCTGAGAAGTACAAA
GAGATTTTCTTCGACCAGAGCAAGAACGGCTACGCCGGCTACATTGACGGCGGAGCCAGCCAGGAAGAGT
TCTACAAGTTCATCAAGCCCATCCTGGAAAAGATGGACGGCACCGAGGAACTGCTCGTGAAGCTGAACAG
AGAGGACCTGCTGCGGAAGCAGCGGACCTTCGACAACGGCAGCATCCCCCACCAGATCCACCTGGGAGAG
CTGCACGCCATTCTGCGGCGGCAGGAAGATTTTTACCCATTCCTGAAGGACAACCGGGAAAAGATCGAGA
AGATCCTGACCTTCCGCATCCCCTACTACGTGGGCCCTCTGGCCAGGGGAAACAGCAGATTCGCCTGGAT
GACCAGAAAGAGCGAGGAAACCATCACCCCCTGGAACTTCGAGGAAGTGGTGGACAAGGGCGCTTCCGCC
CAGAGCTTCATCGAGCGGATGACCAACTTCGATAAGAACCTGCCCAACGAGAAGGTGCTGCCCAAGCACA
GCCTGCTGTACGAGTACTTCACCGTGTATAACGAGCTGACCAAAGTGAAATACGTGACCGAGGGAATGAG
AAAGCCCGCCTTCCTGAGCGGCGAGCAGAAAAAGGCCATCGTGGACCTGCTGTTCAAGACCAACCGGAAA
GTGACCGTGAAGCAGCTGAAAGAGGACTACTTCAAGAAAATCGAGTGCTTCGACTCCGTGGAAATCTCCG
GCGTGGAAGATCGGTTCAACGCCTCCCTGGGCACATACCACGATCTGCTGAAAATTATCAAGGACAAGGA
CTTCCTGGACAATGAGGAAAACGAGGACATTCTGGAAGATATCGTGCTGACCCTGACACTGTTTGAGGAC
AGAGAGATGATCGAGGAACGGCTGAAAACCTATGCCCACCTGTTCGACGACAAAGTGATGAAGCAGCTGA
AGCGGCGGAGATACACCGGCTGGGGCAGGCTGAGCCGGAAGCTGATCAACGGCATCCGGGACAAGCAGTC
CGGCAAGACAATCCTGGATTTCCTGAAGTCCGACGGCTTCGCCAACAGAAACTTCATGCAGCTGATCCAC
GACGACAGCCTGACCTTTAAAGAGGACATCCAGAAAGCCCAGGTGTCCGGCCAGGGCGATAGCCTGCACG
AGCACATTGCCAATCTGGCCGGCAGCCCCGCCATTAAGAAGGGCATCCTGCAGACAGTGAAGGTGGTGGA
CGAGCTCGTGAAAGTGATGGGCCGGCACAAGCCCGAGAACATCGTGATCGAAATGGCCAGAGAGAACCAG
ACCACCCAGAAGGGACAGAAGAACAGCCGCGAGAGAATGAAGCGGATCGAAGAGGGCATCAAAGAGCTGG
GCAGCCAGATCCTGAAAGAACACCCCGTGGAAAACACCCAGCTGCAGAACGAGAAGCTGTACCTGTACTA
CCTGCAGAATGGGCGGGATATGTACGTGGACCAGGAACTGGACATCAACCGGCTGTCCGACTACGATGTG
GACCATATCGTGCCTCAGAGCTTTCTGAAGGACGACTCCATCGACAACAAGGTGCTGACCAGAAGCGACA
AGAACCGGGGCAAGAGCGACAACGTGCCCTCCGAAGAGGTCGTGAAGAAGATGAAGAACTACTGGCGGCA
GCTGCTGAACGCCAAGCTGATTACCCAGAGAAAGTTCGACAATCTGACCAAGGCCGAGAGAGGCGGCCTG
AGCGAACTGGATAAGGCCGGCTTCATCAAGAGACAGCTGGTGGAAACCCGGCAGATCACAAAGCACGTGG
CACAGATCCTGGACTCCCGGATGAACACTAAGTACGACGAGAATGACAAGCTGATCCGGGAAGTGAAAGT
GATCACCCTGAAGTCCAAGCTGGTGTCCGATTTCCGGAAGGATTTCCAGTTTTACAAAGTGCGCGAGATC
AACAACTACCACCACGCCCACGACGCCTACCTGAACGCCGTCGTGGGAACCGCCCTGATCAAAAAGTACC
CTAAGCTGGAAAGCGAGTTCGTGTACGGCGACTACAAGGTGTACGACGTGCGGAAGATGATCGCCAAGAG
CGAGCAGGAAATCGGCAAGGCTACCGCCAAGTACTTCTTCTACAGCAACATCATGAACTTTTTCAAGACC
GAGATTACCCTGGCCAACGGCGAGATCCGGAAGCGGCCTCTGATCGAGACAAACGGCGAAACCGGGGAGA
TCGTGTGGGATAAGGGCCGGGATTTTGCCACCGTGCGGAAAGTGCTGAGCATGCCCCAAGTGAATATCGT
GAAAAAGACCGAGGTGCAGACAGGCGGCTTCAGCAAAGAGTCTATCCTGCCCAAGAGGAACAGCGATAAG
CTGATCGCCAGAAAGAAGGACTGGGACCCTAAGAAGTACGGCGGCTTCGACAGCCCCACCGTGGCCTATT
CTGTGCTGGTGGTGGCCAAAGTGGAAAAGGGCAAGTCCAAGAAACTGAAGAGTGTGAAAGAGCTGCTGGG
GATCACCATCATGGAAAGAAGCAGCTTCGAGAAGAATCCCATCGACTTTCTGGAAGCCAAGGGCTACAAA
GAAGTGAAAAAGGACCTGATCATCAAGCTGCCTAAGTACTCCCTGTTCGAGCTGGAAAACGGCCGGAAGA
GAATGCTGGCCTCTGCCGGCGAACTGCAGAAGGGAAACGAACTGGCCCTGCCCTCCAAATATGTGAACTT
CCTGTACCTGGCCAGCCACTATGAGAAGCTGAAGGGCTCCCCCGAGGATAATGAGCAGAAACAGCTGTTT
GTGGAACAGCACAAGCACTACCTGGACGAGATCATCGAGCAGATCAGCGAGTTCTCCAAGAGAGTGATCC
TGGCCGACGCTAATCTGGACAAAGTGCTGTCCGCCTACAACAAGCACCGGGATAAGCCCATCAGAGAGCA
GGCCGAGAATATCATCCACCTGTTTACCCTGACCAATCTGGGAGCCCCTGCCGCCTTCAAGTACTTTGAC
ACCACCATCGACCGGAAGAGGTACACCAGCACCAAAGAGGTGCTGGACGCCACCCTGATCCACCAGAGCA
TCACCGGCCTGTACGAGACACGGATCGACCTGTCTCAGCTGGGAGGTGACTCTGGCGGCTCAAAAAGAAC
CGCCGACGGCAGCGAATTCGAGCCCAAGAAGAAGAGGAAAGTCTAACCGGTCATCATCACCATCACCATT
GAGTTTAAACCCGCTGATCAGCCTCGACTGTGCCTTCTAGTTGCCAGCCATCTGTTGTTTGCCCCTCCCC
CGTGCCTTCCTTGACCCTGGAAGGTGCCACTCCCACTGTCCTTTCCTAATAAAATGAGGAAATTGCATCG
CATTGTCTGAGTAGGTGTCATTCTATTCTGGGGGGTGGGGTGGGGCAGGACAGCAAGGGGGAGGATTGGG
AAGACAATAGCAGGCATGCTGGGGATGCGGTGGGCTCTATGGCTTCTGAGGCGGAAAGAACCAGCTGGGG
CTCGATACCGTCGACCTCTAGCTAGAGCTTGGCGTAATCATGGTCATAGCTGTTTCCTGTGTGAAATTGT
TATCCGCTCACAATTCCACACAACATACGAGCCGGAAGCATAAAGTGTAAAGCCTAGGGTGCCTAATGAG
TGAGCTAACTCACATTAATTGCGTTGCGCTCACTGCCCGCTTTCCAGTCGGGAAACCTGTCGTGCCAGCT
GCATTAATGAATCGGCCAACGCGCGGGGAGAGGCGGTTTGCGTATTGGGCGCTCTTCCGCTTCCTCGCTC
ACTGACTCGCTGCGCTCGGTCGTTCGGCTGCGGCGAGCGGTATCAGCTCACTCAAAGGCGGTAATACGGT
TATCCACAGAATCAGGGGATAACGCAGGAAAGAACATGTGAGCAAAAGGCCAGCAAAAGGCCAGGAACCG
TAAAAAGGCCGCGTTGCTGGCGTTTTTCCATAGGCTCCGCCCCCCTGACGAGCATCACAAAAATCGACGC
TCAAGTCAGAGGTGGCGAAACCCGACAGGACTATAAAGATACCAGGCGTTTCCCCCTGGAAGCTCCCTCG
TGCGCTCTCCTGTTCCGACCCTGCCGCTTACCGGATACCTGTCCGCCTTTCTCCCTTCGGGAAGCGTGGC
GCTTTCTCATAGCTCACGCTGTAGGTATCTCAGTTCGGTGTAGGTCGTTCGCTCCAAGCTGGGCTGTGTG
CACGAACCCCCCGTTCAGCCCGACCGCTGCGCCTTATCCGGTAACTATCGTCTTGAGTCCAACCCGGTAA
GACACGACTTATCGCCACTGGCAGCAGCCACTGGTAACAGGATTAGCAGAGCGAGGTATGTAGGCGGTGC
TACAGAGTTCTTGAAGTGGTGGCCTAACTACGGCTACACTAGAAGAACAGTATTTGGTATCTGCGCTCTG
CTGAAGCCAGTTACCTTCGGAAAAAGAGTTGGTAGCTCTTGATCCGGCAAACAAACCACCGCTGGTAGCG
GTGGTTTTTTTGTTTGCAAGCAGCAGATTACGCGCAGAAAAAAAGGATCTCAAGAAGATCCTTTGATCTT
TTCTACGGGGTCTGACACTCAGTGGAACGAAAACTCACGTTAAGGGATTTTGGTCATGAGATTATCAAAA
AGGATCTTCACCTAGATCCTTTTAAATTAAAAATGAAGTTTTAAATCAATCTAAAGTATATATGAGTAAA
CTTGGTCTGACAGTTACCAATGCTTAATCAGTGAGGCACCTATCTCAGCGATCTGTCTATTTCGTTCATC
CATAGTTGCCTGACTCCCCGTCGTGTAGATAACTACGATACGGGAGGGCTTACCATCTGGCCCCAGTGCT
GCAATGATACCGCGAGACCCACGCTCACCGGCTCCAGATTTATCAGCAATAAACCAGCCAGCCGGAAGGG
CCGAGCGCAGAAGTGGTCCTGCAACTTTATCCGCCTCCATCCAGTCTATTAATTGTTGCCGGGAAGCTAG
AGTAAGTAGTTCGCCAGTTAATAGTTTGCGCAACGTTGTTGCCATTGCTACAGGCATCGTGGTGTCACGC
TCGTCGTTTGGTATGGCTTCATTCAGCTCCGGTTCCCAACGATCAAGGCGAGTTACATGATCCCCCATGT
TGTGCAAAAAAGCGGTTAGCTCCTTCGGTCCTCCGATCGTTGTCAGAAGTAAGTTGGCCGCAGTGTTATC
ACTCATGGTTATGGCAGCACTGCATAATTCTCTTACTGTCATGCCATCCGTAAGATGCTTTTCTGTGACT
GGTGAGTACTCAACCAAGTCATTCTGAGAATAGTGTATGCGGCGACCGAGTTGCTCTTGCCCGGCGTCAA
TACGGGATAATACCGCGCCACATAGCAGAACTTTAAAAGTGCTCATCATTGGAAAACGTTCTTCGGGGCG
AAAACTCTCAAGGATCTTACCGCTGTTGAGATCCAGTTCGATGTAACCCACTCGTGCACCCAACTGATCT
TCAGCATCTTTTACTTTCACCAGCGTTTCTGGGTGAGCAAAAACAGGAAGGCAAAATGCCGCAAAAAAGG
GAATAAGGGCGACACGGAAATGTTGAATACTCATACTCTTCCTTTTTCAATATTATTGAAGCATTTATCA
GGGTTATTGTCTCATGAGCGGATACATATTTGAATGTATTTAGAAAAATAAACAAATAGGGGTTCCGCGC
ACATTTCCCCGAAAAGTGCCACCTGACGTCGACGGATCGGGAGATCGATCTCCCGATCCCCTAGGGTCGA
CTCTCAGTACAATCTGCTCTGATGCCGCATAGTTAAGCCAGTATCTGCTCCCTGCTTGTGTGTTGGAGGT
CGCTGAGTAGTGCGCGAGCAAAATTTAAGCTACAACAAGGCAAGGCTTGACCGACAATTGCATGAAGAAT
CTGCTTAGGGTTAGGCGTTTTGCGCTGCTTCGCGATGTACGGGCCAGATATACGCGTTGACATTGATTAT
TGACTAGTTATTAATAGTAATCAATTACGGGGTCATTAGTTCATAGCCCATATATTGAGTTCCGCGTTAC
ATAACTTACGGTAAATGGCCCGCCTGGCTGACCGCCCAACGACCCCCGCCCATTGACGTCAATAATGACG
TATGTTCCCATAGTAACGCCAATAGGGACTTTCCATTGACGTCAATGGGTGGAGTATTTACGGTAAACTG
CCCACTTGGCAGTACATCAAGTGTATC
